Addgene plasmid #23892: pDONR223-PDGFRA
Depositing lab: William Hahn & David Root. Depositing organization: Dana-Farber Cancer Institute. Publication: COT drives resistance to RAF inhibition through MAP kinase pathway reactivation. Johannessen CM, Boehm JS, Kim SY, Thomas SR, Wardwell L, Johnson LA, Emery CM, Stransky N, Cogdill AP, Barretina J, Caponigro G, Hieronymus H, Murray RR, Salehi-Ashtiani K, Hill DE, Vidal M, Zhao JJ, Yang X, Alkan O, Kim S, Harris JL, Wilson CJ, Myer VE, Finan PM, Root DE, Roberts TM, Golub T, Flaherty KT, Dummer R, Weber BL, Sellers WR, Schlegel R, Wargo JA, Hahn WC, Garraway LA. Nature. 2010 Dec 16;468(7326):968-72. doi: 10.1038/nature09627 PubMed 21107320.
Backbone
  Vector backbone: pDONR223
  Backbone manufacturer: Invitrogen
  Backbone size w/o insert (bp): 5005
  Vector type: Gateway Donor vector
Growth in bacteria
  Bacterial resistance: Spectinomycin, 50 μg/mL
  Growth temperature: 37°C
  Growth strain: DH5alpha
  Copy number: High Copy
Gene/Insert
  Gene/Insert name: PDGFRA (alt name: platelet-derived growth factor receptor, alpha polypeptide)
  Species: H. sapiens (human)
  Insert size (bp): 3270
  Mutation: M260I
  Entrez Gene: PDGFRA (a.k.a. CD140A, PDGFR-2, PDGFR2)
  Cloning method: Gateway Cloning
  Sequencing primers: 5′ M13pUC-fwd; 3′ M13rev
Terms and licenses: Academic/Nonprofit Terms; Industry Terms: Not Available to Industry
Depositor comments: The ORF has no Stop codon. This design enables easy recombination into a destination vector to add an epitope tag of choice and Stop codon to the ORF. Do NOT use this plasmid directly for transfections. A set of 4 custom lentiviral vectors is available ( pLX301 (http://www.addgene.org/25895/) , pLX302 (http://www.addgene.org/25896/) , pLX303 (http://www.addgene.org/25897/) , pLX304 (http://www.addgene.org/25890/) ) to be used to express these ORFs in mammalian cells. These plasmids are not included in the kit and must be ordered separately.
How to cite: pDONR223-PDGFRA was a gift from William Hahn & David Root (Addgene plasmid # 23892 ; http://n2t.net/addgene:23892 ; RRID:Addgene_23892)
