[The description below was written by a language model from this plasmid's Addgene catalogue record and pLannotate feature annotations shown in this document.]
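Description:
pDONR223-PDGFRA is a Gateway entry clone built in the Invitrogen pDONR223 donor backbone, carrying the open reading frame of human PDGFRA, the platelet-derived growth factor receptor alpha, a cell-surface receptor tyrosine kinase. It is a purely bacterial plasmid. It replicates from a high-copy ColE1/pUC-type origin and is selected with spectinomycin through the aadA (SmR) aminoglycoside adenylyltransferase gene. Upstream of aadA the annotation shows a class 1 integron Pc promoter fragment and a remnant of a gentamicin resistance gene. The rrnB T1 and T2 terminators sit upstream of the cloning region and help insulate the insert from read-through transcription. Small lacZα and lacI fragments are backbone remnants with no evident function.

The insert of about 3.27 kb is flanked on both sides by attL recombination sites. The annotation software labels both as an attL variant, and the record does not otherwise specify which sites they are. These sites allow LR Clonase-mediated transfer of the ORF into any compatible destination vector. The recorded ORF carries an M260I substitution relative to the reference protein. It also lacks a stop codon, so the destination vector can supply a C-terminal epitope tag and the stop. No eukaryotic promoter is present. The only promoter next to the insert is a T7 promoter beyond the downstream attL site, oriented back toward the insert. The depositors therefore state that the plasmid should not be transfected directly, and they point to a companion set of lentiviral destination vectors (the pLX30x series) for mammalian expression. The clone belongs to a distributed ORF kit associated with a study of kinase-driven resistance to RAF inhibition. It serves as a shuttle source of PDGFRA for overexpression and functional screening experiments.
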