Features (pLannotate 1.2.2; 12 found; start..end, strand, type, name):
    147..174     -  terminator     rrnB T2 terminator: transcription terminator T2 from the E. coli rrnB gene
    306..349     +  terminator     rrnB T1 terminator: Escherichia coli rrnB; transcription terminator T1 from the E. coli rrnB gene
    396..432     -  CDS            lacZα (fragment): LacZα fragment of β-galactosidase; lacZ fragment
    449..544     +  protein_bind   attL3: mutant version of attL; recombination site for the Gateway® LR reaction LR Clonase™
    550..3816    +  CDS            PDGFRA: PGFRA_HUMAN - Also known as PDGFR2, RHEPDGFRA. Experimental evidence at protein level: Swiss-Prot protein existence level 1. Tyrosine-protein kinase that acts as a cell-surface receptor for PDGFA, PDGFB and PDGFC and plays an essential role in the regulation of embryonic development, cell proliferation, survival and chemotaxis. Depending on the context, promotes or inhibits cell proliferation and cell migration. Plays an important role in the differentiation of bone marrow-derived mesenchymal stem cells. Required for normal skeleton development and cephalic closure during embryonic development
   3818..3913    -  protein_bind   attL3: mutant version of attL; recombination site for the Gateway® LR reaction LR Clonase™
   3932..3950    -  promoter       T7 promoter: promoter for bacteriophage T7 RNA polymerase
   4140..4163    +  promoter       Pc promoter (fragment): intI1 (promoter lies within the coding sequence); class 1 integron promoter
   4339..4395    +  CDS            GmR (fragment): gentamycin acetyltransferase; aacC1; confers resistance to gentamycin
   4402..5193    +  CDS            SmR: aminoglycoside adenylyltransferase (Murphy, 1985); aadA; confers resistance to spectinomycin and streptomycin
   5286..5874    +  rep_origin     ori: high-copy-number ColE1/pMB1/pBR322/pUC origin of replication
   6057..92      +  CDS            lacI (fragment) (across the origin): lac repressor; lacI; The lac repressor binds to the lac operator to inhibit transcription in E. coli. This inhibition can be relieved by adding lactose or isopropyl-β-D-thiogalactopyranoside (IPTG).
>Addgene plasmid #23892 | pDONR223-PDGFRA | addgene full sequence | sequence record 181018 | Addgene NGS Result
CGCCCAATACGCAAACCGCCTCTCCCCGCGCGTTGGCCGATTCATTAATGCAGCTGGCACGACAGGTTTC
CCGACTGGAAAGCGGGCAGTGAGCGCAACGCAATTAATACGCGTACCGCTAGCCAGGAAGAGTTTGTAGA
AACGCAAAAAGGCCATCCGTCAGGATGGCCTTCTGCTTAGTTTGATGCCTGGCAGTTTATGGCGGGCGTC
CTGCCCGCCACCCTCCGGGCCGTTGCTTCACAACGTTCAAATCCGCTCCCGGCGGATTTGTCCTACTCAG
GAGAGCGTTCACCGACAAACAACAGATAAAACGAAAGGCCCAGTCTTCCGACTGAGCCTTTCGTTTTATT
TGATGCCTGGCAGTTCCCTACTCTCGCGTTAACGCTAGCATGGATGTTTTCCCAGTCACGACGTTGTAAA
ACGACGGCCAGTCTTAAGCTCGGGCCCCAAATAATGATTTTATTTTGACTGATAGTGACCTGTTCGTTGC
AACAAATTGATGAGCAATGCTTTTTTATAATGCCAACTTTGTACAAAAAAGTTGGCACCATGGGGACTTC
CCATCCGGCGTTCCTGGTCTTAGGCTGTCTTCTCACAGGGCTGAGCCTAATCCTCTGCCAGCTTTCATTA
CCCTCTATCCTTCCAAATGAAAATGAAAAGGTTGTGCAGCTGAATTCATCCTTTTCTCTGAGATGCTTTG
GGGAGAGTGAAGTGAGCTGGCAGTACCCCATGTCTGAAGAAGAGAGCTCCGATGTGGAAATCAGAAATGA
AGAAAACAACAGCGGCCTTTTTGTGACGGTCTTGGAAGTGAGCAGTGCCTCGGCGGCCCACACAGGGTTG
TACACTTGCTATTACAACCACACTCAGACAGAAGAGAATGAGCTTGAAGGCAGGCACATTTACATCTATG
TGCCAGACCCAGATGTAGCCTTTGTACCTCTAGGAATGACGGATTATTTAGTCATCGTGGAGGATGATGA
TTCTGCCATTATACCTTGTCGCACAACTGATCCCGAGACTCCTGTAACCTTACACAACAGTGAGGGGGTG
GTACCTGCCTCCTACGACAGCAGACAGGGCTTTAATGGGACCTTCACTGTAGGGCCCTATATCTGTGAGG
CCACCGTCAAAGGAAAGAAGTTCCAGACCATCCCATTTAATGTTTATGCTTTAAAAGCAACATCAGAGCT
GGATCTAGAAATGGAAGCTCTTAAAACCGTGTATAAGTCAGGGGAAACGATTGTGGTCACCTGTGCTGTT
TTTAACAATGAGGTGGTTGACCTTCAATGGACTTACCCTGGAGAAGTGAAAGGCAAAGGCATCACAATAC
TGGAAGAAATCAAAGTCCCATCCATCAAATTGGTGTACACTTTGACGGTCCCCGAGGCCACGGTGAAAGA
CAGTGGAGATTACGAATGTGCTGCCCGCCAGGCTACCAGGGAGGTCAAAGAAATGAAGAAAGTCACTATT
TCTGTCCATGAGAAAGGTTTCATTGAAATCAAACCCACCTTCAGCCAGTTGGAAGCTGTCAACCTGCATG
AAGTCAAACATTTTGTTGTAGAGGTGCGGGCCTACCCACCTCCCAGGATATCCTGGCTGAAAAACAATCT
GACTCTGATTGAAAATCTCACTGAGATCACCACTGATGTGGAAAAGATTCAGGAAATAAGGTATCGAAGC
AAATTAAAGCTGATCCGTGCTAAGGAAGAAGACAGTGGCCATTATACTATTGTAGCTCAAAATGAAGATG
CTGTGAAGAGCTATACTTTTGAACTGTTAACTCAAGTTCCTTCATCCATTCTGGACTTGGTCGATGATCA
CCATGGCTCAACTGGGGGACAGACGGTGAGGTGCACAGCTGAAGGCACGCCGCTTCCTGATATTGAGTGG
ATGATATGCAAAGATATTAAGAAATGTAATAATGAAACTTCCTGGACTATTTTGGCCAACAATGTCTCAA
ACATCATCACGGAGATCCACTCCCGAGACAGGAGTACCGTGGAGGGCCGTGTGACTTTCGCCAAAGTGGA
GGAGACCATCGCCGTGCGATGCCTGGCTAAGAATCTCCTTGGAGCTGAGAACCGAGAGCTGAAGCTGGTG
GCTCCCACCCTGCGTTCTGAACTCACGGTGGCTGCTGCAGTCCTGGTGCTGTTGGTGATTGTGATCATCT
CACTTATTGTCCTGGTTGTCATTTGGAAACAGAAACCGAGGTATGAAATTCGCTGGAGGGTCATTGAATC
AATCAGCCCGGATGGACATGAATATATTTATGTGGACCCGATGCAGCTGCCTTATGACTCAAGATGGGAG
TTTCCAAGAGATGGACTAGTGCTTGGTCGGGTCTTGGGGTCTGGAGCGTTTGGGAAGGTGGTTGAAGGAA
CAGCCTATGGATTAAGCCGGTCCCAACCTGTCATGAAAGTTGCAGTGAAGATGCTAAAACCCACGGCCAG
ATCCAGTGAAAAACAAGCTCTCATGTCTGAACTGAAGATAATGACTCACCTGGGGCCACATTTGAACATT
GTAAACTTGCTGGGAGCCTGCACCAAGTCAGGCCCCATTTACATCATCACAGAGTATTGCTTCTATGGAG
ATTTGGTCAACTATTTGCATAAGAATAGGGATAGCTTCCTGAGCCACCACCCAGAGAAGCCAAAGAAAGA
GCTGGATATCTTTGGATTGAACCCTGCTGATGAAAGCACACGGAGCTATGTTATTTTATCTTTTGAAAAC
AATGGTGACTACATGGACATGAAGCAGGCTGATACTACACAGTATGTCCCCATGCTAGAAAGGAAAGAGG
TTTCTAAATATTCCGACATCCAGAGATCACTCTATGATCGTCCAGCCTCATATAAGAAGAAATCTATGTT
AGACTCAGAAGTCAAAAACCTCCTTTCAGATGATAACTCAGAAGGCCTTACTTTATTGGATTTGTTGAGC
TTCACCTATCAAGTTGCCCGAGGAATGGAGTTTTTGGCTTCAAAAAATTGTGTCCACCGTGATCTGGCTG
CTCGCAACGTCCTCCTGGCACAAGGAAAAATTGTGAAGATCTGTGACTTTGGCCTGGCCAGAGACATCAT
GCATGATTCGAACTATGTGTCGAAAGGCAGTACCTTTCTGCCCGTGAAGTGGATGGCTCCTGAGAGCATC
TTTGACAACCTCTACACCACACTGAGTGATGTCTGGTCTTATGGCATTCTGCTCTGGGAGATCTTTTCCC
TTGGTGGCACCCCTTACCCCGGCATGATGGTGGATTCTACTTTCTACAATAAGATCAAGAGTGGGTACCG
GATGGCCAAGCCTGACCACGCTACCAGTGAAGTCTACGAGATCATGGTGAAATGCTGGAACAGTGAGCCG
GAGAAGAGACCCTCCTTTTACCACCTGAGTGAGATTGTGGAGAATCTGCTGCCTGGACAATATAAAAAGA
GTTATGAAAAAATTCACCTGGACTTCCTGAAGAGTGACCATCCTGCTGTGGCACGCATGCGTGTGGACTC
AGACAATGCATACATTGGTGTCACCTACAAAAACGAGGAAGACAAGCTGAAGGACTGGGAGGGTGGTCTG
GATGAGCAGAGACTGAGCGCTGACAGTGGCTACATCATTCCTCTGCCTGACATTGACCCTGTCCCTGAGG
AGGAGGACCTGGGCAAGAGGAACAGACACAGCTCGCAGACCTCTGAAGAGAGTGCCATTGAGACGGGTTC
CAGCAGTTCCACCTTCATCAAGAGAGAGGACGAGACCATTGAAGACATCGACATGATGGACGACATCGGC
ATAGACTCTTCAGACCTGGTGGAAGACAGCTTCCTGCCAACTTTCTTGTACAAAGTTGGCATTATAAGAA
AGCATTGCTTATCAATTTGTTGCAACGAACAGGTCACTATCAGTCAAAATAAAATCATTATTTGCCATCC
AGCTGATATCCCCTATAGTGAGTCGTATTACATGGTCATAGCTGTTTCCTGGCAGCTCTGGCCCGTGTCT
CAAAATCTCTGATGTTACATTGCACAAGATAAAAATATATCATCATGCCTCCTCTAGACCAGCCAGGACA
GAAATGCCTCGACTTCGCTGCTACCCAAGGTTGCCGGGTGACGCACACCGTGGAAACGGATGAAGGCACG
AACCCAGTGGACATAAGCCTGTTCGGTTCGTAAGCTGTAATGCAAGTAGCGTATGCGCTCACGCAACTGG
TCCAGAACCTTGACCGAACGCAGCGGTGGTAACGGCGCAGTGGCGGTTTTCATGGCTTGTTATGACTGTT
TTTTTGGGGTACAGTCTATGCCTCGGGCATCCAAGCAGCAAGCGCGTTACGCCGTGGGTCGATGTTTGAT
GTTATGGAGCAGCAACGATGTTACGCAGCAGGGCAGTCGCCCTAAAACAAAGTTAAACATTATGAGGGAA
GCGGTGATCGCCGAAGTATCGACTCAACTATCAGAGGTAGTTGGCGTCATCGAGCGCCATCTCGAACCGA
CGTTGCTGGCCGTACATTTGTACGGCTCCGCAGTGGATGGCGGCCTGAAGCCACACAGTGATATTGATTT
GCTGGTTACGGTGACCGTAAGGCTTGATGAAACAACGCGGCGAGCTTTGATCAACGACCTTTTGGAAACT
TCGGCTTCCCCTGGAGAGAGCGAGATTCTCCGCGCTGTAGAAGTCACCATTGTTGTGCACGACGACATCA
TTCCGTGGCGTTATCCAGCTAAGCGCGAACTGCAATTTGGAGAATGGCAGCGCAATGACATTCTTGCAGG
TATCTTCGAGCCAGCCACGATCGACATTGATCTGGCTATCTTGCTGACAAAAGCAAGAGAACATAGCGTT
GCCTTGGTAGGTCCAGCGGCGGAGGAACTCTTTGATCCGGTTCCTGAACAGGATCTATTTGAGGCGCTAA
ATGAAACCTTAACGCTATGGAACTCGCCGCCCGACTGGGCTGGCGATGAGCGAAATGTAGTGCTTACGTT
GTCCCGCATTTGGTACAGCGCAGTAACCGGCAAAATCGCGCCGAAGGATGTCGCTGCCGACTGGGCAATG
GAGCGCCTGCCGGCCCAGTATCAGCCCGTCATACTTGAAGCTAGACAGGCTTATCTTGGACAAGAAGAAG
ATCGCTTGGCCTCGCGCGCAGATCAGTTGGAAGAATTTGTCCACTACGTGAAAGGCGAGATCACCAAGGT
AGTCGGCAAATAACCCTCGAGCCACCCATGACCAAAATCCCTTAACGTGAGTTACGCGTCGTTCCACTGA
GCGTCAGACCCCGTAGAAAAGATCAAAGGATCTTCTTGAGATCCTTTTTTTCTGCGCGTAATCTGCTGCT
TGCAAACAAAAAAACCACCGCTACCAGCGGTGGTTTGTTTGCCGGATCAAGAGCTACCAACTCTTTTTCC
GAAGGTAACTGGCTTCAGCAGAGCGCAGATACCAAATACTGTTCTTCTAGTGTAGCCGTAGTTAGGCCAC
CACTTCAAGAACTCTGTAGCACCGCCTACATACCTCGCTCTGCTAATCCTGTTACCAGTGGCTGCTGCCA
GTGGCGATAAGTCGTGTCTTACCGGGTTGGACTCAAGACGATAGTTACCGGATAAGGCGCAGCGGTCGGG
CTGAACGGGGGGTTCGTGCACACAGCCCAGCTTGGAGCGAACGACCTACACCGAACTGAGATACCTACAG
CGTGAGCTATGAGAAAGCGCCACGCTTCCCGAAGGGAGAAAGGCGGACAGGTATCCGGTAAGCGGCAGGG
TCGGAACAGGAGAGCGCACGAGGGAGCTTCCAGGGGGAAACGCCTGGTATCTTTATAGTCCTGTCGGGTT
TCGCCACCTCTGACTTGAGCGTCGATTTTTGTGATGCTCGTCAGGGGGGCGGAGCCTATGGAAAAACGCC
AGCAACGCGGCCTTTTTACGGTTCCTGGCCTTTTGCTGGCCTTTTGCTCACATGTTCTTTCCTGCGTTAT
CCCCTGATTCTGTGGATAACCGTATTACCGCCTTTGAGTGAGCTGATACCGCTCGCCGCAGCCGAACGAC
CGAGCGCAGCGAGTCAGTGAGCGAGGAAGCGGAAGAG
