>Addgene plasmid #23892 | pDONR223-PDGFRA | addgene partial sequence | sequence record 29710 | 23892 with M13rev
CAGCTGGATGGCAAATAATGATTTTATTTTGACTGATAGTGACCTGTTCGTTGCAACAAATTGATAAGCA
ATGCTTTCTTATAATGCCAACTTTGTACAAGAAAGTTGGCAGGAAGCTGTCTTCCACCAGGTCTGAAGAG
TCTATGCCGATGTCGTCCATCATGTCGATGTCTTCAATGGTCTCGTCCTCTCTCTTGATGAAGGTGGAAC
TGCTGGAACCCGTCTCAATGGCACTCTCTTCAGAGGTCTGCGAGCTGTGTCTGTTCCTCTTGCCCAGGTC
CTCCTCCTCAGGGACAGGGTCAATGTCAGGCAGAGGAATGATGTAGCCACTGTCAGCGCTCAGTCTCTGC
TCATCCAGACCACCCTCCCAGTCCTTCAGCTTGTCTTCCTCGTTTTTGTAGGTGACACCAATGTATGCAT
TGTCTGAGTCCACACGCATGCGTGCCACAGCAGGATGGTCACTCTTCAGGAAGTCCAGGTGAATTTTTTC
ATAACTCTTTTTATATTGTCCAGGCAGCAGATTCTCCACAATCTCACTCAGGTGGTAAAAGGAGGGTCTC
TTCTCCGGCTCACTGTTCCAGCATTTCACCATGATCTCGTAGACTTCACTGGTAGCGTGGTCAGGCTTGG
CCATCCGGTACCCACTCTTGATCTTATTGTAGAAAGTAGAATCCACCATCATGCCGGGGTAAGGGGTGCC
ACCAAGGGAAAAGATCTCCCAGAGCAGAATGCCATAAGACCAGACATCACTCAGTGTGGTGTAGAGG
