>Addgene plasmid #23892 | pDONR223-PDGFRA | addgene partial sequence | sequence record 51213 | M13Fwd20
TTATTTTGACTGATAGTGACCTGTTCGTTGCAACAAATTGATGAGCAATGCTTTTTTATAATGCCAACTT
TGTACAAAAAAGTTGGCACCATGGGGACTTCCCATCCGGCGTTCCTGGTCTTAGGCTGTCTTCTCACAGG
GCTGAGCCTAATCCTCTGCCAGCTTTCATTACCCTCTATCCTTCCAAATGAAAATGAAAAGGTTGTGCAG
CTGAATTCATCCTTTTCTCTGAGATGCTTTGGGGAGAGTGAAGTGAGCTGGCAGTACCCCATGTCTGAAG
AAGAGAGCTCCGATGTGGAAATCAGAAATGAAGAAAACAACAGCGGCCTTTTTGTGACGGTCTTGGAAGT
GAGCAGTGCCTCGGCGGCCCACACAGGGTTGTACACTTGCTATTACAACCACACTCAGACAGAAGAGAAT
GAGCTTGAAGGCAGGCACATTTACATCTATGTGCCAGACCCAGATGTAGCCTTTGTACCTCTAGGAATGA
CGGATTATTTAGTCATCGTGGAGGATGATGATTCTGCCATTATACCTTGTCGCACAACTGATCCCGAGAC
TCCTGTAACCTTACACAACAGTGAGGGGGTGGTACCTGCCTCCTACGACAGCAGACAGGGCTTTAATGGG
ACCTTCACTGTAGGGCCCTATATCTGTGAGGCCACCGTCAAAGGAAAGAAGTTCCAGACCATCCCATTTA
ATGTTTATGCTTTAAAAGCAACATCAGAGCTGGATCTAGAAATGGAAGCTCTTAAAACCGTGTATAAGTC
AGGGGAAACGATTGTGGTCACCTGTGCTGTT
