>Addgene plasmid #23892 | pDONR223-PDGFRA | addgene partial sequence | sequence record 51502 | hPDGFRA-F 5'-CCACCGTCAAAGGAAAGAAG
AAAGCAACATCAGAGCTGGATCTAGAAATGGAAGCTCTTAAAACCGTGTATAAGTCAGGGGAAACGATTG
TGGTCACCTGTGCTGTTTTTAACAATGAGGTGGTTGACCTTCAATGGACTTACCCTGGAGAAGTGAAAGG
CAAAGGCATCACAATACTGGAAGAAATCAAAGTCCCATCCATCAAATTGGTGTACACTTTGACGGTCCCC
GAGGCCACGGTGAAAGACAGTGGAGATTACGAATGTGCTGCCCGCCAGGCTACCAGGGAGGTCAAAGAAA
TGAAGAAAGTCACTATTTCTGTCCATGAGAAAGGTTTCATTGAAATCAAACCCACCTTCAGCCAGTTGGA
AGCTGTCAACCTGCATGAAGTCAAACATTTTGTTGTAGAGGTGCGGGCCTACCCACCTCCCAGGATATCC
TGGCTGAAAAACAATCTGACTCTGATTGAAAATCTCACTGAGATCACCACTGATGTGGAAAAGATTCAGG
AAATAAGGTATCGAAGCAAATTAAAGCTGATCCGTGCTAAGGAAGAAGACAGTGGCCATTATACTATTGT
AGCTCAAAATGAAGATGCTGTGAAGAGCTATACTTTTGAACTGTTAACTCAAGTTCCTTCATCCATTCTG
GACTTGGTCGATGATCACCATGGCTCAACTGGGGGACAGACGGTGAGGTGCACAGCTGAAGGCACGCCGC
TTCCTGATATTGAGTGGATGATATGCAAAGATATTAAGAAATGTAATAATGAAACTTCCTGGACTATTTT
GGCCAACAATGTCTCAAACATCATCACGGAGATCCACTCCCGAGACAGGAGTACCGT
